>Addgene plasmid #126895 | pENTRY4_ Dja6_2 | addgene full sequence | sequence record 250173 | Addgene NGS Result
CTTTCCTGCGTTATCCCCTGATTCTGTGGATAACCGTATTACCGCTAGCATGGATCTCGGGGACGTCTAA
CTACTAAGCGAGAGTAGGGAACTGCCAGGCATCAAATAAAACGAAAGGCTCAGTCGGAGGACTGGGCCTT
TCGTTTTATCTGTTGTTTGTCGGTGAACGCTCTCCTGAGTAGGACAAATCCGCCGGGAGCGGATTTGAAC
GTTGTGAAGCAACGGCCCGGAGGGTGGCGGGCAGGACGCCCGCCATAAACTGCCAGGCATCAAACTAAGC
AGAAGGCCATCCTGACGGATGGCCTTTTTGCGTTTCTACAAACTCTTCCTGTTAGTTAGTTACTTAAGCT
CGGGCCCCAAATAATGATTTTATTTTGACTGATAGTGACCTGTTCGTTGCAACAAATTGATAAGCAATGC
TTTTTTATAATGCCAACTTTGTACAAAAAAGCAGGCTCCACCATGGTACAAAGTGGTGAAGCTTGCATGC
CTGCAGTGCAGCGTGACCCGGTCGTGCCCCTCTCTAGAGATAATGAGCATTGCATGTCTAAGTTATAAAA
AATTACCACATATTTTTTTTGTCACACTTGTTTGAAGTGCAGTTTATCTATCTTTATACATATATTTAAA
CTTTACTCTACGAATAATATAATCTATAGTACTACAATAATATCAGTGTTTTAGAGAATCATATAAATGA
ACAGTTAGACATGGTCTAAAGGACAATTGAGTATTTTGACAACAGGACTCTACAGTTTTATCTTTTTAGT
GTGCATGTGTTCTCCTTTTTTTTTGCAAATAGCTTCACCTATATAATACTTCATCCATTTTATTAGTACA
TCCATTTAGGGTTTAGGGTTAATGGTTTTTATAGACTAATTTTTTTAGTACATCTATTTTATTCTATTTT
AGCCTCTAAATTAAGAAAACTAAAACTCTATTTTAGTTTTTTTATTTAATAATTTAGATATAAAATAGAA
TAAAATAAAGTGACTAAAAATTAAACAAATACCCTTTAAGAAATTAAAAAAACTAAGGAAACATTTTTCT
TGTTTCGAGTAGATAATGCCAGCCTGTTAAACGCCGTCGACGAGTCTAACGGACACCAACCAGCGAACCA
GCAGCGTCGCGTCGGGCCAAGCGAAGCAGACGGCACGGCATCTCTGTCGCTGCCTCTGGACCCCTCTCGA
GAGTTCCGCTCCACCGTTGGACTTGCTCCGCTGTCGGCATCCAGAAATTGCGTGGCGGAGCGGCAGACGT
GAGCCGGCACGGCAGGCGGCCTCCTCCTCCTCTCACGGCACCGGCAGCTACGGGGGATTCCTTTCCCACC
GCTCCTTCGCTTTCCCTTCCTCGCCCGCCGTAATAAATAGACACCCCCTCCACACCCTCTTTCCCCAACC
TCGTGTTGTTCGGAGCGCACACACACACAACCAGATCTCCCCCAAATCCACCCGTCGGCACCTCCGCTTC
AAGGTACGCCGCTCGTCCTCCCCCCCCCCCCCTCTCTACCTTCTCTAGATCGGCGTTCCGGTCCATGGTT
AGGGCCCGGTAGTTCTACTTCTGTTCATGTTTGTGTTAGATCCGTGTTTGTGTTAGATCCGTGCTGCTAG
CGTTCGTACACGGATGCGACCTGTACGTCAGACACGTTCTGATTGCTAACTTGCCAGTGTTTCTCTTTGG
GGAATCCTGGGATGGCTCTAGCCGTTCCGCAGACGGGATCGATTTCATGATTTTTTTTGTTTCGTTGCAT
AGGGTTTGGTTTGCCCTTTTCCTTTATTTCAATATATGCCGTGCACTTGTTTGTCGGGTCATCTTTTCAT
GCTTTTTTTTGTCTTGGTTGTGATGATGTGGTGTGGTTGGGCGGTCGTTCATTCGTTCTAGATCGGAGTA
GAATACTGTTTCAAACTACCTGGTGTATTTATTAATTTTGGAACTGTATGTGTGTGTCATACATCTTCAT
AGTTACGAGTTTAAGATGGATGGAAATATCGATCTAGGATAGGTATACATGTTGATGTGGGTTTTACTGA
TGCATATACATGATGGCATATGCAGCATCTATTCATATGCTCTAACCTTGAGTACCTATCTATTATAATA
AACAAGTATGTTTTATAATTATTTTGATCTTGATATACTTGGATGATGGCATATGCAGCAGCTATATGTG
GATTTTTTTAGCCCTGCCTTCATACGCTATTTATTTGCTTGGTACTGTTTCTTTTGTCGATGCTCACCCT
GTTGTTTGGTGTTACTTCTGCAGGTCGACTCTAGAGGATCTGGAATTCCCGGGGAGAATCTGGAGCTCTC
GAGATTTCTCACGCGTGCCACCATGGGGCCGAAGAAGAAGAGGAAGGTGGGTAGGGTGTGTCGGATTAGC
AGCCTTCGGTACAGGGGTCCTGGCATTGCCACCATGGACAAGAAGTACTCTATCGGGTTGGATATAGGAA
CGAATAGTGTGGGTTGGGCTGTCATCACTGACGAGTACAAGGTGCCATCGAAGAAATTTAAAGTGCTGGG
CAACACCGACAGGCACTCCATCAAGAAGAACCTAATAGGTGCGTTGCTCTTTGATTCCGGGGAGACAGCC
GAAGCGACCCGCCTCAAGCGCACAGCAAGAAGGCGCTATACGCGTAGAAAGAACAGGATCTGCTACCTAC
AAGAGATCTTTTCCAACGAAATGGCGAAAGTGGATGACTCCTTCTTCCATCGGCTCGAGGAAAGCTTCCT
CGTAGAAGAGGACAAGAAGCACGAACGCCATCCGATATTCGGGAACATTGTCGACGAAGTCGCATACCAC
GAGAAGTATCCTACCATCTATCACCTGAGGAAGAAGCTCGTAGATAGCACTGACAAGGCTGATTTGCGCC
TCATCTATTTGGCCCTGGCCCATATGATTAAGTTCCGTGGGCACTTCCTCATCGAAGGCGACCTTAATCC
GGACAATTCCGATGTTGACAAACTCTTCATCCAACTGGTCCAGACATACAATCAGCTCTTTGAAGAGAAC
CCCATCAACGCGTCAGGAGTTGATGCGAAGGCAATCTTGAGTGCTCGGCTGTCGAAAAGCCGGAGGCTCG
AAAATCTGATAGCCCAACTGCCAGGCGAAAAGAAGAACGGATTGTTTGGCAACCTTATTGCCCTTAGTCT
AGGGCTCACCCCTAACTTCAAGTCTAACTTTGACCTGGCCGAGGATGCCAAGCTCCAACTGTCCAAAGAC
ACGTACGACGACGATCTCGACAATCTGCTTGCCCAAATCGGCGACCAGTATGCGGACCTTTTCCTTGCAG
CGAAGAACTTGTCAGATGCAATCCTCTTGTCCGATATTCTGCGCGTTAACACTGAGATTACCAAGGCTCC
TCTTTCGGCATCCATGATCAAACGGTACGACGAACATCACCAGGATCTCACGCTCCTCAAGGCTCTCGTC
AGACAACAGCTGCCGGAGAAGTACAAAGAGATCTTCTTCGATCAATCAAAGAACGGGTATGCTGGGTACA
TCGACGGTGGCGCGTCACAGGAGGAGTTCTACAAGTTTATCAAGCCCATTCTCGAGAAGATGGATGGCAC
TGAAGAGCTCCTGGTTAAGCTCAATCGCGAGGATCTACTCCGCAAGCAGCGTACCTTCGACAATGGAAGC
ATTCCACACCAAATCCATCTGGGCGAGCTTCACGCCATACTTCGTAGGCAAGAGGACTTTTACCCATTCC
TCAAAGACAACCGGGAGAAAATCGAGAAGATCCTCACATTCAGAATCCCCTACTATGTGGGCCCATTGGC
AAGGGGCAACTCTAGGTTCGCGTGGATGACTAGAAAATCGGAGGAAACGATTACCCCATGGAACTTCGAG
GAGGTGGTGGACAAGGGCGCTTCTGCCCAAAGCTTCATCGAGAGGATGACCAACTTCGACAAGAATCTGC
CAAACGAGAAGGTCCTCCCCAAACATTCCCTACTGTACGAGTACTTCACCGTCTACAACGAGCTGACCAA
GGTCAAGTACGTTACTGAGGGTATGAGGAAACCGGCCTTTCTGTCAGGAGAGCAGAAGAAGGCCATAGTG
GATCTCCTTTTCAAGACCAATCGCAAGGTCACAGTCAAGCAGCTAAAGGAGGACTACTTTAAGAAAATCG
AGTGCTTTGACTCTGTGGAGATAAGCGGCGTTGAGGATCGCTTCAACGCCTCGCTGGGAACGTACCACGA
CTTGCTCAAGATCATTAAGGATAAAGACTTCCTCGATAACGAAGAGAACGAGGACATCTTGGAGGACATC
GTTCTGACGCTTACTCTCTTCGAGGACCGCGAGATGATCGAAGAGAGGCTCAAGACGTATGCGCACCTCT
TTGACGACAAAGTGATGAAGCAGCTGAAGCGCAGGCGCTACACAGGTTGGGGCAGGCTGAGCAGGAAGCT
GATCAATGGCATTCGCGATAAGCAGTCGGGCAAGACCATCCTCGACTTCCTCAAGTCCGATGGGTTCGCA
AACAGGAACTTTATGCAGCTAATCCACGATGACTCCTTGACCTTCAAGGAGGACATTCAGAAGGCTCAGG
TTTCAGGCCAAGGCGATTCGCTCCACGAGCATATCGCGAATTTGGCCGGATCTCCAGCCATCAAGAAGGG
TATACTTCAAACAGTGAAGGTTGTCGATGAGCTGGTCAAAGTGATGGGTAGACATAAGCCCGAGAATATC
GTGATTGAGATGGCTCGGGAGAACCAAACCACACAGAAGGGGCAGAAGAACTCCAGGGAAAGGATGAAGA
GAATCGAAGAAGGCATCAAGGAGCTCGGATCACAAATTCTCAAGGAGCATCCGGTCGAAAACACCCAACT
GCAAAACGAGAAGCTCTACCTCTACTACCTCCAAAACGGACGCGATATGTACGTGGACCAGGAGCTCGAC
ATCAATCGCCTATCTGACTACGATGTCGATCATATAGTACCACAAAGCTTCCTCAAAGACGACTCTATCG
ACAACAAGGTGCTGACCAGGTCCGACAAGAACCGCGGGAAGTCAGACAACGTGCCTTCTGAGGAAGTCGT
CAAGAAGATGAAGAACTACTGGAGGCAACTCCTCAATGCAAAGCTCATTACACAAAGGAAGTTCGACAAC
CTTACCAAGGCGGAGAGAGGCGGCCTCAGTGAGCTAGATAAGGCCGGATTTATCAAGCGCCAACTGGTTG
AGACACGGCAAATCACCAAGCACGTTGCACAGATCCTGGACTCACGCATGAACACAAAATACGATGAGAA
TGACAAGCTAATCCGGGAAGTCAAAGTTATTACTCTGAAATCTAAACTGGTGTCCGACTTTCGGAAGGAC
TTCCAGTTCTATAAGGTCCGTGAGATCAACAACTACCATCACGCCCATGATGCCTATCTCAATGCTGTGG
TTGGCACTGCACTCATCAAGAAATATCCCAAGCTTGAGTCGGAGTTCGTCTACGGTGACTACAAGGTTTA
TGACGTAAGGAAGATGATTGCGAAGAGTGAGCAGGAAATCGGCAAGGCCACCGCCAAGTACTTCTTTTAC
AGCAACATAATGAACTTCTTCAAGACTGAGATCACCCTGGCCAATGGAGAGATCAGAAAACGTCCGCTGA
TAGAGACTAACGGAGAAACTGGTGAGATAGTGTGGGACAAGGGGAGAGACTTTGCTACTGTCCGGAAGGT
GCTAAGCATGCCACAAGTCAACATCGTCAAGAAAACGGAAGTCCAAACCGGCGGCTTCTCGAAAGAGTCA
ATCCTTCCGAAGCGCAATAGCGATAAGCTTATAGCCCGTAAGAAAGACTGGGATCCAAAGAAGTACGGTG
GCTTTGACAGTCCTACAGTGGCGTACTCCGTGCTGGTTGTTGCCAAGGTGGAAAAGGGGAAGTCGAAGAA
GCTGAAGAGCGTAAAGGAGTTGCTCGGGATTACCATTATGGAGCGTTCCAGCTTTGAGAAGAATCCCATT
GATTTCTTGGAGGCGAAAGGATACAAGGAAGTCAAGAAAGATCTCATCATAAAGTTGCCGAAATACAGCT
TGTTCGAGCTGGAGAATGGGAGAAAGAGGATGCTTGCCAGCGCAGGCGAGTTGCAAAAGGGGAACGAGCT
GGCACTCCCATCCAAGTACGTCAACTTCCTGTATCTCGCCTCACACTATGAGAAACTTAAGGGTTCCCCA
GAGGACAATGAGCAAAAGCAGCTGTTTGTGGAGCAACACAAGCACTACCTCGATGAGATCATCGAACAGA
TCAGTGAGTTCTCGAAGAGGGTGATTCTTGCTGACGCTAACCTTGACAAGGTGTTGTCCGCCTACAACAA
GCATCGGGACAAACCCATCCGGGAGCAGGCAGAAAACATCATACACTTGTTCACGTTGACGAACCTTGGC
GCTCCTGCGGCGTTCAAATATTTTGACACGACGATTGATAGGAAGCGCTATACCAGCACCAAAGAAGTAC
TCGATGCCACCCTAATTCACCAGTCTATTACAGGCCTGTACGAAACGAGGATCGACTTGTCGCAACTAGG
AGGAGATGCCTATCCGTATGACGTGCCAGATTACGCCTCCCTTGGGTCTGGTTCCCCTAAGAAGAAGCGG
AAAGTGGAGGATCCCAAGAAGAAGCGCAAAGTCGACGGCGGATCCGGAGCCACGAACTTTTCCCTGCTCA
AGCAAGCTGGTGATGTGGAGGAGAATCCTGGCCCAGCTCCAGGCTCAACGTCCATGGCGAAGGCAGATAA
GAAACCAGCGGAGAAGAAACCGGCAGAGAAAACTCCGGCAGTCGAACCAGCAGCAGCGGCAGAGAAGAAA
CCAAAAGCCGGAAAGAAACTCCCCAAGGAACCAGCCGTCGCCGGAGACAAGAAGAAGAAGAGATCAAAGA
AGAACGTTGAGACATACAAGATCTACATCTTCAAGGTGTTGAAGCAAGTTCATCCAGACATCGGAATCTC
AAGCAAAGCGATGGGAATTATGAACAGTTTCATCAACGATATTTTTGAGAAGCTCGCTGGTGAATCTTCG
AAGCTGGCGAGGTACAACAAGAAGCCGACGATTACTTCCAGGGAGATTCAGACTGCGGTTAGACTTGTGT
TGCCCGGTGAGTTGGCGAAACATGCTGTGTCTGAAGGGACTAAGGCGGTTACGAAGTTTACGAGTTCTGC
TCAGGGCGCCTCTTTCATGGTGTCCAAAGGAGAGGAGCTCTTTACAGGAGTTGTGCCCATTTTGGTCGAG
TTGGATGGCGACGTAAATGGCCACAAGTTCAGCGTGAGAGGCGAAGGTGAAGGTGATGCCACCAATGGCA
AGCTTACCCTCAAGTTCATCTGTACCACTGGGAAACTGCCGGTTCCATGGCCAACGTTGGTCACCACTCT
CACATATGGTGTTCAGTGCTTTTCGAGGTATCCGGACCACATGAAACGCCATGACTTCTTCAAGTCAGCC
ATGCCTGAGGGGTATGTCCAAGAACGCACCATCAGCTTTAAGGACGACGGAACGTACAAGACACGTGCGG
AGGTCAAGTTCGAGGGAGATACACTGGTGAACAGGATCGAACTCAAAGGGATCGACTTCAAAGAGGACGG
CAACATACTGGGGCATAAGCTCGAGTACAACTTCAATTCTCACAACGTCTACATTACTGCCGACAAGCAG
AAGAACGGCATTAAGGCGAACTTCAAAATCCGGCATAATGTGGAGGATGGTAGTGTCCAACTGGCTGACC
ACTACCAGCAGAACACGCCGATAGGCGATGGCCCAGTGCTTCTGCCCGACAATCACTACCTGTCAACCCA
ATCCGTTCTGTCTAAGGACCCTAACGAAAAGAGGGATCACATGGTGCTTCTGGAGTTTGTAACGGCTGCA
GGCATCACTCATGGGATGGATGAGCTCTACAAGTGATAACTGCGGCCGCAGATATCACTAGTGTTCAAAC
ATTTGGCAATAAAGTTTCTTAAGATTGAATCCTGTTGCCGGTCTTGCGATGATTATCATATAATTTCTGT
TGAATTACGTTAAGCATGTAATAATTAACATGTAATGCATGACGTTATTTATGAGATGGGTTTTTATGAT
TAGAGTCCCGCAATTATACATTTAATACGCGATAGAAAACAAAATATAACTAGAATTCGAGCTCGGAGGA
CCAAGCCCGTTATTCTGACAGTTCTGGTGCTCAACACATTTATATTTATCAAGGAGCACATTGTTACTCA
CTGCTAGGAGGGAATCGAACTAGGAATATTGATCAGAGGAACTACGAGAGAGCTGAAGATAACTGCCCTC
TAGCTCTCACTGATCTGGGTCGCATAGTGAGATGCAGCCCACGTGAGTTCAGCAACGGTCTAGCGCTGGG
CTTTTAGGCCCGCATGATCGGGCTTTTGTCGGGTGGTCGACGTGTTCACGATTGGGGAGAGCAACGCAGC
AGTTCCTCTTAGTTTAGTCCCACCTCGCCTGTCCAGCAGAGTTCTGACCGGTTTATAAACTCGCTTGCTG
CATCAGACTTGGTGTTGTTGCTGGTCTTCCTGTTTTAGAGCTAGAAATAGCAAGTTAAAATAAGGCTAGT
CCGTTATCAACTTGAAAAAGTGGCACCGAGTCGGTGCTTTTTTTCTAGACCCAGCTTTCTTGTACAAAGT
TGGCATTACGCTTTACGAATTCCCATGGGGAGGACCAAGCCCGTTATTCTGACAGTTCTGGTGCTCAACA
CATTTATATTTATCAAGGAGCACATTGTTACTCACTGCTAGGAGGGAATCGAACTAGGAATATTGATCAG
AGGAACTACGAGAGAGCTGAAGATAACTGCCCTCTAGCTCTCACTGATCTGGGTCGCATAGTGAGATGCA
GCCCACGTGAGTTCAGCAACGGTCTAGCGCTGGGCTTTTAGGCCCGCATGATCGGGCTTTTGTCGGGTGG
TCGACGTGTTCACGATTGGGGAGAGCAACGCAGCAGTTCCTCTTAGTTTAGTCCCACCTCGCCTGTCCAG
CAGAGTTCTGACCGGTTTATAAACTCGCTTGCTGCATCAGACTTGGTGCTGTCGCTCTTCTTCGGGTTTT
AGAGCTAGAAATAGCAAGTTAAAATAAGGCTAGTCCGTTATCAACTTGAAAAAGTGGCACCGAGTCGGTG
CTTTTTTTCTAGACCCAGCTTTCTTGTACAAAGTTGGCATTACGCTCAGAGAATTCGCATGCGGAGGACC
AAGCCCGTTATTCTGACAGTTCTGGTGCTCAACACATTTATATTTATCAAGGAGCACATTGTTACTCACT
GCTAGGAGGGAATCGAACTAGGAATATTGATCAGAGGAACTACGAGAGAGCTGAAGATAACTGCCCTCTA
GCTCTCACTGATCTGGGTCGCATAGTGAGATGCAGCCCACGTGAGTTCAGCAACGGTCTAGCGCTGGGCT
TTTAGGCCCGCATGATCGGGCTTTTGTCGGGTGGTCGACGTGTTCACGATTGGGGAGAGCAACGCAGCAG
TTCCTCTTAGTTTAGTCCCACCTCGCCTGTCCAGCAGAGTTCTGACCGGTTTATAAACTCGCTTGCTGCA
TCAGACTTGTTCGAACAGCTATTTGGGGGGTTTTAGAGCTAGAAATAGCAAGTTAAAATAAGGCTAGTCC
GTTATCAACTTGAAAAAGTGGCACCGAGTCGGTGCTTTTTTTCTAGACCCAGCTTTCTTGTACAAAGTTG
GCATTACGCTTGTGGAATTCCTCGAGGGAGGACCAAGCCCGTTATTCTGACAGTTCTGGTGCTCAACACA
TTTATATTTATCAAGGAGCACATTGTTACTCACTGCTAGGAGGGAATCGAACTAGGAATATTGATCAGAG
GAACTACGAGAGAGCTGAAGATAACTGCCCTCTAGCTCTCACTGATCTGGGTCGCATAGTGAGATGCAGC
CCACGTGAGTTCAGCAACGGTCTAGCGCTGGGCTTTTAGGCCCGCATGATCGGGCTTTTGTCGGGTGGTC
GACGTGTTCACGATTGGGGAGAGCAACGCAGCAGTTCCTCTTAGTTTAGTCCCACCTCGCCTGTCCAGCA
GAGTTCTGACCGGTTTATAAACTCGCTTGCTGCATCAGACTTGCATCAAGAACCACCCCGACAGTTTTAG
AGCTAGAAATAGCAAGTTAAAATAAGGCTAGTCCGTTATCAACTTGAAAAAGTGGCACCGAGTCGGTGCT
TTTTTCTAGACCCAGCTTTCTTGTACAAAGTTGGCATTACGCTGAGCGAGGATGCACATGTGACCGAGGG
AGGTGTCATCTATGTTACTGCTAGTCGATTTAAATCCTTAATTAACCCTGCAGGCATCTCCAATTCGCCC
TATAGTGAGTCGTATTACACCGGTGAGGATCTAGACCCAGCTTTCTTGTACAAAGTTGGCATTATAAGAA
AGCATTGCTTATCAATTTGTTGCAACGAACAGGTCACTATCAGTCAAAATAAAATCATTATTTGCCATCC
AGCTGCAGCTCTGGCCCGTGTCTCAAAATCTCTGATGTTACATTGCACAAGATAAAAATATATCATCATG
AACAATAAAACTGTCTGCTTACATAAACAGTAATACAAGGGGTGTTATGAGCCATATTCAACGGGAAACG
TCGAGGCCGCGATTAAATTCCAACATGGATGCTGATTTATATGGGTATAAATGGGCTCGCGATAATGTCG
GGCAATCAGGTGCGACAATCTATCGCTTGTATGGGAAGCCCGATGCGCCAGAGTTGTTTCTGAAACATGG
CAAAGGTAGCGTTGCCAATGATGTTACAGATGAGATGGTCAGACTAAACTGGCTGACGGAATTTATGCCT
CTTCCGACCATCAAGCATTTTATCCGTACTCCTGGTGATGCATGGTTACTCACCACTGCGATCCCCGGAA
AAACAGCATTCCAGGTATTAGAAGAATATCCTGATTCAGGTGAAAATATTGTTGATGCGCTGGCAGTGTT
CCTGCGCCGGTTGCATTCGATTCCTGTTTGTAATTGTCCTTTTAACAGCGATCGCGTATTTCGTCTCGCT
CAGGCGCAATCACGAATGAATAACGGTTTGGTTGATGCGAGTGATTTTGATGACGAGCGTAATGGCTGGC
CTGTTGAACAAGTCTGGAAAGAAATGCATAAACTTTTGCCATTCTCACCGGATTCAGTCGTCACTCATGG
TGATTTCTCACTTGATAACCTTATTTTTGACGAGGGGAAATTAATAGGTTGTATTGATGTTGGACGAGTC
GGAATCGCAGACCGATACCAGGATCTTGCCATCCTATGGAACTGCCTCGGTGAGTTTTCTCCTTCATTAC
AGAAACGGCTTTTTCAAAAATATGGTATTGATAATCCTGATATGAATAAATTGCAGTTTCATTTGATGCT
CGATGAGTTTTTCTAATCAGAATTGGTTAATTGGTTGTAACATTATTCAGATTGGGCCCCGTTCCACTGA
GCGTCAGACCCCGTAGAAAAGATCAAAGGATCTTCTTGAGATCCTTTTTTTCTGCGCGTAATCTGCTGCT
TGCAAACAAAAAAACCACCGCTACCAGCGGTGGTTTGTTTGCCGGATCAAGAGCTACCAACTCTTTTTCC
GAAGGTAACTGGCTTCAGCAGAGCGCAGATACCAAATACTGTTCTTCTAGTGTAGCCGTAGTTAGGCCAC
CACTTCAAGAACTCTGTAGCACCGCCTACATACCTCGCTCTGCTAATCCTGTTACCAGTGGCTGCTGCCA
GTGGCGATAAGTCGTGTCTTACCGGGTTGGACTCAAGACGATAGTTACCGGATAAGGCGCAGCGGTCGGG
CTGAACGGGGGGTTCGTGCACACAGCCCAGCTTGGAGCGAACGACCTACACCGAACTGAGATACCTACAG
CGTGAGCTATGAGAAAGCGCCACGCTTCCCGAAGGGAGAAAGGCGGACAGGTATCCGGTAAGCGGCAGGG
TCGGAACAGGAGAGCGCACGAGGGAGCTTCCAGGGGGAAACGCCTGGTATCTTTATAGTCCTGTCGGGTT
TCGCCACCTCTGACTTGAGCGTCGATTTTTGTGATGCTCGTCAGGGGGGCGGAGCCTATGGAAAAACGCC
AGCAACGCGGCCTTTTTACGGTTCCTGGCCTTTTGCTGGCCTTTTGCTCACATGTT
Features (pLannotate 1.2.2; 23 found; start..end, strand, type, name):
      1..46      +  rep_origin     RSF ori (fragment): Plasmids containing the RSF 1030 origin of replication can be propagated in E. coli cells that contain additional plasmids with compatible origins.
    103..189     +  terminator     rrnB T1 terminator: Escherichia coli rrnB; transcription terminator T1 from the E. coli rrnB gene
    281..308     +  terminator     rrnB T2 terminator: transcription terminator T2 from the E. coli rrnB gene
    358..457     +  protein_bind   attL1: mutant version of attL; recombination site for the Gateway® LR reaction LR Clonase™
    491..2040    +  promoter       Ubi promoter (fragment): maize polyubiquitin gene promoter
   2258..2280    -  misc_feature   MCS (fragment): pUC18/19 multiple cloning site
   2414..6517    +  CDS            cas9: CAS9_STRP1 - Also known as csn1 From Streptococcus pyogenes serotype M1.
   6704..7138    +  CDS            H2B10_ARATH: Experimental evidence at protein level: Swiss-Prot protein existence level 1. Core component of nucleosome. Nucleosomes wrap and compact DNA into chromatin, limiting DNA accessibility to the cellular machineries which require DNA as a template. Histones thereby play a central role in transcription regulation, DNA repair, DNA replication and chromosomal stability. DNA accessibility is regulated via a complex set of post-translational modifications of histones, also called histone code, and nucleosome remodeling. From Arabidopsis thaliana (Mouse-ear cress).
   7157..7873    +  CDS            oxGFP: oxGFP is a basic (constitutively fluorescent) green fluorescent protein published in 2015, derived from Aequorea victoria.
   7903..8098    +  terminator     NOS terminator (fragment): nopaline synthase terminator and poly(A) signal
   8502..8577    +  misc_RNA       gRNA scaffold: guide RNA scaffold for the Streptococcus pyogenes CRISPR/Cas9 system
   8589..8610    -  protein_bind   attB2 (fragment): mutant version of attB; recombination site for the Gateway® BP reaction BP Clonase™
   9026..9101    +  misc_RNA       gRNA scaffold: guide RNA scaffold for the Streptococcus pyogenes CRISPR/Cas9 system
   9113..9134    -  protein_bind   attB2 (fragment): mutant version of attB; recombination site for the Gateway® BP reaction BP Clonase™
   9550..9625    +  misc_RNA       gRNA scaffold: guide RNA scaffold for the Streptococcus pyogenes CRISPR/Cas9 system
   9637..9658    -  protein_bind   attB2 (fragment): mutant version of attB; recombination site for the Gateway® BP reaction BP Clonase™
  10074..10149   +  misc_RNA       gRNA scaffold: guide RNA scaffold for the Streptococcus pyogenes CRISPR/Cas9 system
  10160..10181   -  protein_bind   attB2 (fragment): mutant version of attB; recombination site for the Gateway® BP reaction BP Clonase™
  10222..10239   +  terminator     NOS terminator (fragment): nopaline synthase terminator and poly(A) signal
  10289..10307   -  promoter       T7 promoter: promoter for bacteriophage T7 RNA polymerase
  10325..10424   -  protein_bind   attL2: mutant version of attL; recombination site for the Gateway® LR reaction LR Clonase™
  10547..11356   +  CDS            KanR: aminoglycoside phosphotransferase; aph(3')-Ia; confers resistance to kanamycin in bacteria or G418 (Geneticin®) in eukaryotes
  11446..12034   +  rep_origin     ori: high-copy-number ColE1/pMB1/pBR322/pUC origin of replication
