[The description below was written by a language model from this plasmid's Addgene catalogue record and pLannotate feature annotations shown in this document.]
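Description:
pENTRY4_ Dja6_2 is a Gateway entry clone built on the pENTR4 backbone, about 12.1 kb in total, that carries a complete CRISPR/Cas9 editing cassette for wheat. It is maintained in E. coli through a high-copy ColE1/pUC-type origin and selected with kanamycin via the KanR aminoglycoside phosphotransferase gene. The rrnB T1 and T2 terminators sit upstream of the cloning region to shield it from read-through transcription. A short fragment annotated as RSF ori is probably just sequence similarity at the end of the main origin, not a second replicon.

The payload lies between attL1 and attL2, so an LR recombination reaction can move it as a single unit into an attR-containing binary destination vector for plant transformation. The maize polyubiquitin promoter drives a Streptococcus pyogenes Cas9 coding sequence, which the record describes as wheat optimized. Downstream, on the same strand and ahead of a NOS terminator, are an Arabidopsis histone H2B coding sequence and a GFP variant annotated as oxGFP. This suggests a nuclear-localized fluorescent marker for following expression in living tissue, in keeping with the insert name "Wheat_live_Cas9". The record does not say how this reporter is linked to or separated from Cas9.

Four tandem sgRNA modules follow, each ending in the S. pyogenes gRNA scaffold and flanked by a short attB2-like remnant. According to the depositor, each is driven by the wheat U6 promoter, although the automated annotation did not detect these promoters. The four guides target the wheat homolog of a rice susceptibility gene, which the record does not name beyond the plasmid designation.
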