Addgene plasmid #126895: pENTRY4_ Dja6_2
Purpose: Gateway pENTR-plasmid to generate a binary construct for genome editing of the wheat homolog of a susceptibility gene of O. sativa. Encodes wheat optimized Cas9 and gene specific sgRNA modules.
Depositing lab: Sophien Kamoun. Depositing organization: Sainsbury Laboratory, Norwich.
Backbone
  Vector backbone: pENTR4
  Vector type: CRISPR
Growth in bacteria
  Bacterial resistance: Kanamycin, 50 μg/mL
  Growth temperature: 37°C
  Growth strain: DH5alpha
  Copy number: High Copy
Gene/Insert
  Gene/Insert name: Wheat_live_Cas9
  gRNA/shRNA sequence: GTGTTGTTGCTGGTCTTCCT, TTCGAACAGCTATTTGGGGG, GTGCTGTCGCTCTTCTTCGG, CATCAAGAACCACCCCGACA
  Species: Synthetic
  Insert size (bp): 8726
  Cloning method: Restriction Enzyme; 5′ cloning site Unknown (unknown if destroyed)
Terms and licenses: Academic/Nonprofit Terms; Industry Terms: Not Available to Industry
Depositor comments: Encodes gene specific sgRNAs driven by the wheat U6 promoter.
How to cite: pENTRY4_ Dja6_2 was a gift from Sophien Kamoun (Addgene plasmid # 126895 ; http://n2t.net/addgene:126895 ; RRID:Addgene_126895)
